>Addgene plasmid #27523 | pGEM-T ZfHoxb4a | addgene partial sequence | sequence record 33922 | 27523 with SP6
TCCATATGGTCGACCTGCAGGCGGCCGCACTAGTGATGCTCTAGAACGAAACAGGAAAACGAGTAAAGGG
ATACATATAAATTTTAGTATATTTTGTGTGCAATTCAAAGAAATTAATGGCCATGAGTTCCTATTTGATC
AACTCCAACTATGTGGACCCTAAGTTTCCACCCTGCGAGGAATATTCCCAGAGCGACTACCTACCCAGTC
ACTCTCCGGACTACTACAGCGCCCAGAGGCAAGACCCCTCGTTCCAGCATGAGTCGATCTACCACCAGCG
GTCGGGCTGCGCCGACCCACCCTACTCATCGTGCCAGGGTCCGGGGCAGCCTGCCGCGGTTATCTCTCCG
CGAGGTCACGTTCTACCCACAACCGCACTCTCGACCCCTCTCCCTGAACCAAGCCATCATTGCGACTCGG
TAACTCCAAGCCCTCCGCCAGCCTGCGGTCAGACTCCCACTAGCCAAAACACTTCAACGGTCAGCTCAAG
AAAAGATCCCGTGGTATACCCCTGGATGAAAAAAGTCCACGTAAACATCGTGAGCCCGAACTATTCAGGG
GGTGAACCAAAGCGCTCGCGCACAGCGTACACGAGGCAGCAAGTCCTGGAATTGGAGAAAGAGTTCCATT
ACAACCGCTATCTGACCCGCAGAAGAAGGGTGGAAATCGCCCATACACTATGCCTATCTGAACGACAAAT
TAAGATTTGGTTTCAGAACCGGCGCATGAAGTGGAAGAAGGACCATAAGCTTCCGAACACCAAAATACGC
AGTAACTCTGCAAGCACTAATTCAAGCGGCTGCCCGACATTGTGCAGCAATCAGAGCCGAGCAAGCGGAC
CTCCGCCAAGTCTATGCTCA
