[The description below was written by a language model from this plasmid's Addgene catalogue record.]
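Description:
pGEM-T ZfHoxb4a is a small bacterial cloning plasmid carrying a fragment of the zebrafish (Danio rerio) hoxb4a gene, a member of the Hox family of homeodomain transcription factors involved in anterior-posterior patterning. The backbone is Promega's pGEM-T, a roughly 3 kb high-copy vector that is maintained in standard E. coli cloning strains and selected with ampicillin. Although the catalogue classes it as a bacterial expression vector, pGEM-T is in practice a general-purpose cloning vector designed for capturing PCR products rather than for producing protein in bacteria.

The insert is about 1 kb and sits at the EcoRV site of the polylinker, which is the position where pGEM-T is linearised and T-tailed for ligation of amplified fragments. The EcoRV site is destroyed on both sides of the insert, so it cannot be used to release the fragment. The record lists T7 and SP6 as the sequencing primers, consistent with the opposing T7 and SP6 phage RNA polymerase promoters that flank the pGEM-T cloning site. This arrangement allows in vitro transcription of either strand of the insert. A plasmid of this type is commonly used as a template for antisense and sense riboprobes for in situ hybridisation, or as a source of the cloned sequence for subcloning, but the record does not explicitly state the intended purpose. It also does not specify the orientation of the insert relative to the two promoters, whether the fragment covers the full coding sequence, or whether any tags or mutations are present. No feature table was supplied, so these details cannot be confirmed here.
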