Addgene plasmid #27523: pGEM-T ZfHoxb4a
Depositing lab: Victoria Prince. Depositing organization: University of Chicago.
Backbone
  Vector backbone: pGEM-T
  Backbone manufacturer: Promega
  Backbone size w/o insert (bp): 3000
  Vector type: Bacterial Expression
Growth in bacteria
  Bacterial resistance: Ampicillin, 100 μg/mL
  Growth temperature: 37°C
  Growth strain: DH5alpha
  Copy number: High Copy
Gene/Insert
  Gene/Insert name: Hoxb4a
  Species: D. rerio (zebrafish)
  Insert size (bp): 1000
  Entrez Gene: hoxb4a (a.k.a. HOX-B4, Z-17, ZF-13, hoxb4, sb:eu512, zf13)
  Cloning method: Restriction Enzyme; 5′ cloning site EcoRV (destroyed during cloning); 3′ cloning site EcoRV (destroyed during cloning)
  Sequencing primers: 5′ T7; 3′ SP6
Terms and licenses: Academic/Nonprofit Terms; Industry Terms: Not Available to Industry
How to cite: pGEM-T ZfHoxb4a was a gift from Victoria Prince (Addgene plasmid # 27523 ; http://n2t.net/addgene:27523 ; RRID:Addgene_27523)
